>Addgene plasmid #183159 | pUC19/N-mChe | addgene full sequence | sequence record 360345 | Addgene NGS Result
GGCGCGCCATTACTCGCATCCATTCTCAGGCTGTCTCGTCTCGTCTCAGATTAGCCTTTTCAATTTCAGA
AAGAATGCTAACCCACAGATGGTTAGAGAGGCTTACGCAGCAGGTCTCATCAAGACGATCTACCCGAGCA
ATAATCTCCAGGAAATCAAATACCTTCCCAAGAAGGTTAAAGATGCAGTCAAAAGATTCAGGACTAACTG
CATCAAGAACACAGAGAAAGATATATTTCTCAAGATCAGAAGTACTATTCCAGTATGGACGATTCAAGGC
TTGCTTCACAAACCAAGGCAAGTAATAGAGATTGGAGTCTCTAAAAAGGTAGTTCCCACTGAATCAAAGG
CCATGGAGTCAAAGATTCAAATAGAGGACCTAACAGAACTCGCCGTAAAGACTGGCGAACAGTTCATACA
GAGTCTCTTACGACTCAATGACAAGAAGAAAATCTTCGTCAACATGGTGGAGCACGACACACTTGTCTAC
TCCAAAAATATCAAAGATACAGTCTCAGAAGACCAAAGGGCAATTGAGACTTTTCAACAAAGGGTAATAT
CCGGAAACCTCCTCGGATTCCATTGCCCAGCTATCTGTCACTTTATTGTGAAGATAGTGGAAAAGGAAGG
TGGCTCCTACAAATGCCATCATTGCGATAAAGGAAAGGCCATCGTTGAAGATGCCTCTGCCGACAGTGGT
CCCAAAGATGGACCCCCACCCACGAGGAGCATCGTGGAAAAGAAGACGTTCCAACCACGTCTTCAAAGCA
AGTGGATTGATGTGATATCTCCACTGACGTAAGGGATGACGCACAATCCCACTATCCTTCGCAAGACCCT
TCCTCTATATAAGGAAGTTCATTTCATTTGGAGAGAACACGGGGGACTCTAGATCAACAAGTTTGTACAA
AAAAGCAGGCTCCGCGGCCGCCTTGTTTAACTTTAAGAAGGAGCCCTTCACCAGCCAACTCCCTTTACAA
CCTCACTCAAGTCCGTTAGAGCCCGGGCTCGTTCGCTGCCACCTAAGAATACTCTACGGTCACATACCTA
TGGTGAGCAAGGGCGAGGAGGATAACATGGCCATCATCAAGGAGTTCATGCGCTTCAAGGTGCACATGGA
GGGCTCCGTGAACGGCCACGAGTTCGAGATCGAGGGCGAGGGCGAGGGCCGCCCCTACGAGGGCACCCAG
ACCGCCAAGCTGAAGGTGACCAAGGGTGGCCCCCTGCCCTTCGCCTGGGACATCCTGTCCCCTCAGTTCA
TGTACGGCTCCAAGGCCTACGTGAAGCACCCCGCCGACATCCCCGACTACTTGAAGCTGTCCTTCCCCGA
GGGCTTCAAGTGGGAGCGCGTGATGAACTTCGAGGACGGCGGCGTGGTGACCGTGACCCAGGACTCCTCC
CTGCAGGACGGCGAGTTCATCTACAAGGTGAAGCTGCGCGGCACCAACTTCCCCTCCGACGGCCCCGTAA
TGCAGAAGAAGACCATGGGCTGGGAGGCCTCCTCCGAGCGGATGTACCCCGAGGACGGCGCCCTGAAGGG
CGAGATCAAGCAGAGGCTGAAGCTGAAGGACGGCGGCCACTACGACGCTGAGGTCAAGACCACCTACAAG
GCCAAGAAGCCCGTGCAGCTGCCCGGCGCCTACAACGTCAACATCAAGTTGGACATCACCTCCCACAACG
AGGACTACACCATCGTGGAACAGTACGAACGCGCCGAGGGCCGCCACTCCACCGGCGGCATGGACGAGCT
GTACAAGTAATAACTCGAGAAGCTCGAATTTCCCCGATCGTTCAAACATTTGGCAATAAAGTTTCTTAAG
ATTGAATCCTGTTGCCGGTCTTGCGATGATTATCATATAATTTCTGTTGAATTACGTTAAGCATGTAATA
ATTAACATGTAATGCATGACGTTATTTATGAGATGGGTTTTATGATTAGAGTCCCGCAATTATACATTTA
ATACGCGATAGAAAACAAAATATAGCGCGCAAACTAGGATAAATTATCGCGCGCGGTGTCATCTAATGTT
ACTAGATCGGGCCAGGATACATAGATTACCACAACTCCGAGCCCTTCCACCGGCGCGCCAATTCACTGGC
CGTCGTTTTACAACGTCGTGACTGGGAAAACCCTGGCGTTACCCAACTTAATCGCCTTGCAGCACATCCC
CCTTTCGCCAGCTGGCGTAATAGCGAAGAGGCCCGCACCGATCGCCCTTCCCAACAGTTGCGCAGCCTGA
ATGGCGAATGGCGCCTGATGCGGTATTTTCTCCTTACGCATCTGTGCGGTATTTCACACCGCATATGGTG
CACTCTCAGTACAATCTGCTCTGATGCCGCATAGTTAAGCCAGCCCCGACACCCGCCAACACCCGCTGAC
GCGCCCTGACGGGCTTGTCTGCTCCCGGCATCCGCTTACAGACAAGCTGTGACCGTCTCCGGGAGCTGCA
TGTGTCAGAGGTTTTCACCGTCATCACCGAAACGCGCGAGACGAAAGGGCCTCGTGATACGCCTATTTTT
ATAGGTTAATGTCATGATAATAATGGTTTCTTAGACGTCAGGTGGCACTTTTCGGGGAAATGTGCGCGGA
ACCCCTATTTGTTTATTTTTCTAAATACATTCAAATATGTATCCGCTCATGAGACAATAACCCTGATAAA
TGCTTCAATAATATTGAAAAAGGAAGAGTATGAGTATTCAACATTTCCGTGTCGCCCTTATTCCCTTTTT
TGCGGCATTTTGCCTTCCTGTTTTTGCTCACCCAGAAACGCTGGTGAAAGTAAAAGATGCTGAAGATCAG
TTGGGTGCACGAGTGGGTTACATCGAACTGGATCTCAACAGCGGTAAGATCCTTGAGAGTTTTCGCCCCG
AAGAACGTTTTCCAATGATGAGCACTTTTAAAGTTCTGCTATGTGGCGCGGTATTATCCCGTATTGACGC
CGGGCAAGAGCAACTCGGTCGCCGCATACACTATTCTCAGAATGACTTGGTTGAGTACTCACCAGTCACA
GAAAAGCATCTTACGGATGGCATGACAGTAAGAGAATTATGCAGTGCTGCCATAACCATGAGTGATAACA
CTGCGGCCAACTTACTTCTGACAACGATCGGAGGACCGAAGGAGCTAACCGCTTTTTTGCACAACATGGG
GGATCATGTAACTCGCCTTGATCGTTGGGAACCGGAGCTGAATGAAGCCATACCAAACGACGAGCGTGAC
ACCACGATGCCTGTAGCAATGGCAACAACGTTGCGCAAACTATTAACTGGCGAACTACTTACTCTAGCTT
CCCGGCAACAATTAATAGACTGGATGGAGGCGGATAAAGTTGCAGGACCACTTCTGCGCTCGGTCCTTCC
GGCTGGCTGGTTTATTGCTGATAAATCTGGAGCCGGTGAGCGTGGGTCTCGCGGTATCATTGCAGCACTG
GGGCCAGATGGTAAGCCCTCCCGTATCGTAGTTATCTACACGACGGGGAGTCAGGCAACTATGGATGAAC
GAAATAGACAGATCGCTGAGATAGGTGCCTCACTGATTAAGCATTGGTAACTGTCAGACCAAGTTTACTC
ATATATACTTTAGATTGATTTAAAACTTCATTTTTAATTTAAAAGGATCTAGGTGAAGATCCTTTTTGAT
AATCTCATGACCAAAATCCCTTAACGTGAGTTTTCGTTCCACTGAGCGTCAGACCCCGTAGAAAAGATCA
AAGGATCTTCTTGAGATCCTTTTTTTCTGCGCGTAATCTGCTGCTTGCAAACAAAAAAACCACCGCTACC
AGCGGTGGTTTGTTTGCCGGATCAAGAGCTACCAACTCTTTTTCCGAAGGTAACTGGCTTCAGCAGAGCG
CAGATACCAAATACTGTTCTTCTAGTGTAGCCGTAGTTAGGCCACCACTTCAAGAACTCTGTAGCACCGC
CTACATACCTCGCTCTGCTAATCCTGTTACCAGTGGCTGCTGCCAGTGGCGATAAGTCGTGTCTTACCGG
GTTGGACTCAAGACGATAGTTACCGGATAAGGCGCAGCGGTCGGGCTGAACGGGGGGTTCGTGCACACAG
CCCAGCTTGGAGCGAACGACCTACACCGAACTGAGATACCTACAGCGTGAGCTATGAGAAAGCGCCACGC
TTCCCGAAGGGAGAAAGGCGGACAGGTATCCGGTAAGCGGCAGGGTCGGAACAGGAGAGCGCACGAGGGA
GCTTCCAGGGGGAAACGCCTGGTATCTTTATAGTCCTGTCGGGTTTCGCCACCTCTGACTTGAGCGTCGA
TTTTTGTGATGCTCGTCAGGGGGGCGGAGCCTATGGAAAAACGCTAGCAACGCGGCCTTTTTACGGTTCC
TGGCCTTTTGCTGGCCTTTTGCTCACATGTTCTTTCCTGCGTTATCCCCTGATTCTGTGGATAACCGTAT
TACCGCCTTTGAGTGAGCTGATACCGCTCGCCGCAGCCGAACGACCGAGCGCAGCGAGTCAGTGAGCGAG
GAAGCGGAAGAGCGCCCAATACGCAAACCGCCTCTCCCCGCGCGTTGGCCGATTCATTAATGCAGCTGGC
ACGACAGGTTTCCCGACTGGAAAGCGGGCAGTGAGCGCAACGCAATTAATGTGAGTTAGCTCACTCATTA
GGCACCCCAGGCTTTACACTTTATGCTTCCGGCTCGTATGTTGTGTGGAATTGTGAGCGGATAACAATTT
CACACAGGAAACAGCTATGACCATGATTACGCCAAGCTTGCATGCCTGCAGGTCCCC
Features (pLannotate 1.2.2; 16 found; start..end, strand, type, name):
    535..875     +  promoter       CaMV 35S promoter: strong constitutive promoter from cauliflower mosaic virus
    897..921     +  protein_bind   attB1: mutant version of attB; recombination site for the Gateway® BP reaction BP Clonase™
    933..953     +  RBS            RBS: efficient ribosome binding site from bacteriophage T7 gene 10 (Olins and Rangwala, 1989)
   1050..1757    +  CDS            mCherry: mCherry is a basic (constitutively fluorescent) red fluorescent protein published in 2004, derived from Discosoma sp.. It is reported to be a very rapidly-maturing monomer with low acid sensitivity.
   1786..2038    +  terminator     NOS terminator: nopaline synthase terminator and poly(A) signal
   2091..2248    +  CDS            lacZα (fragment): LacZα fragment of β-galactosidase; lacZ fragment
   2254..2353    -  misc_feature   bom (fragment): basis of mobility region from pBR322
   2455..2490    -  CDS            rop (fragment): Rop protein, which maintains plasmids at low copy number; rop
   2585..2689    +  promoter       AmpR promoter: bla
   2690..3550    +  CDS            AmpR: β-lactamase; bla; confers resistance to ampicillin, carbenicillin, and related antibiotics
   3721..4309    +  rep_origin     ori: high-copy-number ColE1/pMB1/pBR322/pUC origin of replication
   4492..4584    +  CDS            lacI (fragment): lac repressor; lacI; The lac repressor binds to the lac operator to inhibit transcription in E. coli. This inhibition can be relieved by adding lactose or isopropyl-β-D-thiogalactopyranoside (IPTG).
   4597..4618    +  protein_bind   CAP binding site: CAP binding activates transcription in the presence of cAMP. E. coli catabolite activator protein
   4633..4663    +  promoter       lac promoter: promoter for the E. coli lac operon
   4671..4687    +  protein_bind   lac operator: The lac repressor binds to the lac operator to inhibit transcription in E. coli. This inhibition can be relieved by adding lactose or isopropyl-β-D-thiogalactopyranoside (IPTG). lac repressor encoded by lacI
   4724..4744    -  misc_feature   MCS (fragment): pUC18/19 multiple cloning site
