[The description below was written by a language model from this plasmid's Addgene catalogue record and pLannotate feature annotations shown in this document.]
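Description:
pUC19/N-mChe is an empty-backbone plant transient expression vector built on pUC19 and designed for making fluorescent fusion proteins with mCherry. It is maintained in E. coli as a high-copy plasmid through the ColE1/pUC-type origin and is selected with ampicillin via the β-lactamase gene and its native promoter. The annotation also picks up remnants of the pUC19 framework: the lac promoter, operator and CAP binding site, lacZα and multiple cloning site fragments, and short fragments resembling lacI, rop and bom. These appear to be backbone leftovers rather than functional parts of the payload. No T-DNA borders or plant selection marker are annotated, which fits a vector intended for direct transient delivery rather than stable Agrobacterium-mediated transformation.

The expression cassette consists of the strong constitutive CaMV 35S promoter, the mCherry coding sequence and the NOS terminator and polyadenylation signal. According to the catalogue entry, two unique nucleotide sequences, Uc and Ud, lie upstream of mCherry and serve as the cloning site, so a gene of interest is placed at the N terminus of mCherry to give a protein carrying a C-terminal red fluorescent tag. These sequences are not annotated by name in the feature table. The interval between the promoter and mCherry instead contains hits to an attB1-like site and a T7 gene 10 ribosome binding site, whose role the record does not explain. No insert is present as deposited. The associated publication describes a toolbox of fluorescent fusion vectors for protein subcellular localization and BiFC analyses in plants, and this mCherry vector suits localization or co-localization studies in transiently transformed plant cells.
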