Addgene plasmid #183159: pUC19/N-mChe
Purpose: (Empty Backbone) Plant transient expression vector containing mCherry tag. Unique nucleotide sequences Uc and Ud for cloning at N terminus of mCherry.
Depositing lab: Yao-Guang Liu & Qinlong Zhu. Depositing organization: South China Agricultural University (SCAU). Publication: All-in-one: A Robust Fluorescent Fusion Protein Vector Toolbox for Protein Localization and BiFC Analyses in Plants. Han J, Ma K, Li H, Su J, Zhou L, Tang J, Zhang S, Hou Y, Chen L, Liu YG, Zhu Q. Plant Biotechnol J. 2022 Feb 18. doi: 10.1111/pbi.13790. PubMed 35179286.
Backbone
  Vector backbone: pUC19
  Vector type: Plant Expression
Growth in bacteria
  Bacterial resistance: Ampicillin, 100 μg/mL
  Growth temperature: 37°C
  Growth strain: DH5alpha
  Copy number: High Copy
Gene/Insert
  Gene/Insert name: None
Terms and licenses: Academic/Nonprofit Terms; Industry Terms: Not Available to Industry
How to cite: pUC19/N-mChe was a gift from Yao-Guang Liu & Qinlong Zhu (Addgene plasmid # 183159 ; http://n2t.net/addgene:183159 ; RRID:Addgene_183159)
